>Addgene plasmid #36817 | TAL2416 | depositor partial sequence | sequence record 46010 | TAL2416 sequence 1640 bps
GAACCTGACCCCAGACCAGGTAGTCGCAATCGCGTCGAACATTGGGGGAAAGCAAGCCCTGGAAACCGTG
CAAAGGTTGTTGCCGGTCCTTTGTCAAGACCACGGCCTTACACCGGAGCAAGTCGTGGCCATTGCAAATA
ATAACGGTGGCAAACAGGCTCTTGAGACGGTTCAGAGACTTCTCCCAGTTCTCTGTCAAGCCCACGGGCT
GACTCCCGATCAAGTTGTAGCGATTGCGAATAACAATGGAGGGAAACAAGCATTGGAGACTGTCCAACGG
CTCCTTCCCGTGTTGTGTCAAGCCCACGGTTTGACGCCTGCACAAGTGGTCGCCATCGCCAGCCATGATG
GCGGTAAGCAGGCGCTGGAAACAGTACAGCGCCTGCTGCCTGTACTGTGCCAGGATCATGGACTGACCCC
AGACCAGGTAGTCGCAATCGCGAACAATAATGGGGGAAAGCAAGCCCTGGAAACCGTGCAAAGGTTGTTG
CCGGTCCTTTGTCAAGACCACGGCCTTACACCGGAGCAAGTCGTGGCCATTGCATCCCACGACGGTGGCA
AACAGGCTCTTGAGACGGTTCAGAGACTTCTCCCAGTTCTCTGTCAAGCCCACGGGCTGACTCCCGATCA
AGTTGTAGCGATTGCGTCGCATGACGGAGGGAAACAAGCATTGGAGACTGTCCAACGGCTCCTTCCCGTG
TTGTGTCAAGCCCACGGTTTGACGCCTGCACAAGTGGTCGCCATCGCCTCCAATATTGGCGGTAAGCAGG
CGCTGGAAACAGTACAGCGCCTGCTGCCTGTACTGTGCCAGGATCATGGACTGACCCCAGACCAGGTAGT
CGCAATCGCGTCGAACATTGGGGGAAAGCAAGCCCTGGAAACCGTGCAAAGGTTGTTGCCGGTCCTTTGT
CAAGACCACGGCCTTACACCGGAGCAAGTCGTGGCCATTGCAAATAATAACGGTGGCAAACAGGCTCTTG
AGACGGTTCAGAGACTTCTCCCAGTTCTCTGTCAAGCCCACGGGCTGACTCCCGATCAAGTTGTAGCGAT
TGCGAATAACAATGGAGGGAAACAAGCATTGGAGACTGTCCAACGGCTCCTTCCCGTGTTGTGTCAAGCC
CACGGTTTGACGCCTGCACAAGTGGTCGCCATCGCCAGCCATGATGGCGGTAAGCAGGCGCTGGAAACAG
TACAGCGCCTGCTGCCTGTACTGTGCCAGGATCATGGACTGACCCCAGACCAGGTAGTCGCAATCGCGTC
ACATGACGGGGGAAAGCAAGCCCTGGAAACCGTGCAAAGGTTGTTGCCGGTCCTTTGTCAAGACCACGGC
CTTACACCGGAGCAAGTCGTGGCCATTGCAAGCAACATCGGTGGCAAACAGGCTCTTGAGACGGTTCAGA
GACTTCTCCCAGTTCTCTGTCAAGCCCACGGGCTGACTCCCGATCAAGTTGTAGCGATTGCGTCCAACGG
TGGAGGGAAACAAGCATTGGAGACTGTCCAACGGCTCCTTCCCGTGTTGTGTCAAGCCCACGGTTTGACG
CCTGCACAAGTGGTCGCCATCGCCAACAACAACGGCGGTAAGCAGGCGCTGGAAACAGTACAGCGCCTGC
TGCCTGTACTGTGCCAGGATCATGGACTGA
