>Addgene plasmid #36817 | TAL2416 | addgene partial sequence | sequence record 53810 | JDS-TALEN-F
ACTGTGGCGGGTGAGCTTAGGGGGCCTCCGCTCCAGCTCGACACCGGGCAGCTGCTGAAGATCGCGAAGA
GAGGGGGAGTAACAGCGGTAGAGGCAGTGCACGCCTGGCGCAATGCGCTCACCGGGGCCCCCTTGAACCT
GACCCCAGACCAGGTAGTCGCAATCGCGTCGAACATTGGGGGAAAGCAAGCCCTGGAAACCGTGCAAAGG
TTGTTGCCGGTCCTTTGTCAAGACCACGGCCTTACACCGGAGCAAGTCGTGGCCATTGCAAATAATAACG
GTGGCAAACAGGCTCTTGAGACGGTTCAGAGACTTCTCCCAGTTCTCTGTCAAGCCCACGGGCTGACTCC
CGATCAAGTTGTAGCGATTGCGAATAACAATGGAGGGAAACAAGCATTGGAGACTGTCCAACGGCTCCTT
CCCGTGTTGTGTCAAGCCCACGGTTTGACGCCTGCACAAGTGGTCGCCATCGCCAGCCATGATGGCGGTA
AGCAGGCGCTGGAAACAGTACAGCGCCTGCTGCCTGTACTGTGCCAGGATCATGGACTGACCCCAGACCA
GGTAGTCGCAATCGCGAACAATAATGGGGGAAAGCAAGCCCTGGAAACCGTGCAAAGGTTGTTGCCGGTC
CTTTGTCAAGACCACGGCCTTACACCGGAGCAAGTCGTGGCCATTGCATCCCACGACGGTGGCAAACAGG
CTCTTGAGACGGTTCAGAGACTTCTCCCAGTTCTCTGTCAAGCCCACGGGCTGACTCCCGATCAAGTTGT
AGCGATTGCGTCGCATGACGGAGGGAAACAAGCATTGGAGACTGTCCAACGGCTCCTTCCCGTGTTGTGT
CAAGCCCACGGTTT
