[The description below was written by a language model from this plasmid's Addgene catalogue record.]
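Description:
TAL2416 is a mammalian expression plasmid encoding the left-hand monomer of a TALEN pair directed at the human FANCA gene. It is built on the JDS78 backbone, a 6447 bp TALEN expression vector, into which a roughly 1.6 kb array of TAL effector repeats was inserted by restriction cloning. The BsmBI sites used at both junctions were destroyed in the process, as expected for a type IIS enzyme that cuts outside its recognition sequence and allows seamless in-frame joining. The repeat array, generated as part of a FLASH high-throughput TALEN assembly effort, determines the DNA-binding specificity of the protein. The depositor records an 18-nucleotide target site in FANCA. The Entrez entry linked to the record uses mouse-style nomenclature, although the stated species is human.

The backbone supplies the flanking parts of the nuclease: an N-terminal 3X Flag tag for detection and a C-terminal wild-type FokI cleavage domain. Because FokI must dimerise to cut, this construct is meant to be used with a matching right-hand TALEN that binds the opposite strand nearby, so that the two monomers together introduce a double-strand break at the locus. Expression in mammalian cells is driven by the CMV promoter. The vector type also lists a T7 promoter, which allows in vitro synthesis of TALEN mRNA. The BGH reverse sequencing primer suggests a BGH polyadenylation region downstream, though this is not stated explicitly. The plasmid is maintained at high copy in E. coli under ampicillin selection. No feature table is provided, so the origin of replication and other backbone details are not documented here. The depositor advises a diagnostic digest to verify the plasmid before use.
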