Addgene plasmid #36817: TAL2416
Depositing lab: Keith Joung. Depositing organization: Massachusetts General Hospital. Publication: FLASH assembly of TALENs for high-throughput genome editing. Reyon D, Tsai SQ, Khayter C, Foden JA, Sander JD, Joung JK. Nat Biotechnol. 2012 Apr 8. doi: 10.1038/nbt.2170. PubMed 22484455.
Backbone
  Vector backbone: JDS78
  Backbone manufacturer: Joung lab (Addgene Plasmid # 32290)
  Backbone size w/o insert (bp): 6447
  Vector type: Mammalian, T7 for in vitro mRNA synthesis
Growth in bacteria
  Bacterial resistance: Ampicillin, 100 μg/mL
  Growth temperature: 37°C
  Growth strain: XL1 Blue
  Copy number: High Copy
Gene/Insert
  Gene/Insert name: FANCA-TALEN_Left (alt name: FANCA)
  Species: H. sapiens (human)
  Insert size (bp): 1640
  Entrez Gene: Fanca (a.k.a. AW208693, FACA)
  Promoter: CMV
  Tag / fusion protein: 3X Flag (N terminal on backbone); WT FOKI (C terminal on backbone)
  Cloning method: Restriction Enzyme; 5′ cloning site BsmBI (destroyed during cloning); 3′ cloning site BsmBI (destroyed during cloning)
  Sequencing primers: 5′ CMV-F; 3′ BGH-rev
Terms and licenses: Academic/Nonprofit Terms; Industry Terms: Not Available to Industry
Depositor comments: Target binding site: TAGGCGCCAAGGCCATGT It is strongly recommended that users perform a diagnostic digest to verify this plasmid prior to use. For example, a double digest of the plasmid with BamHI and KpnI should result in two bands at 2.2kb and 5.9kb.
How to cite: TAL2416 was a gift from Keith Joung (Addgene plasmid # 36817 ; http://n2t.net/addgene:36817 ; RRID:Addgene_36817)
